>Addgene plasmid #64067 | pDyn1 | depositor full sequence | sequence record 107133 | pDyn1 sequence 17876 bps
ACCGGTTGACTTGGGTCAACTGTCAGACCAAGTTTACTCATATATACTTTAGATTGATTTAAAACTTCAT
TTTTAATTTAAAAGGATCTAGGTGAAGATCCTTTTTGATAATCTCATGACCAAAATCCCTTAACGTGAGT
TTTCGTTCCACTGAGCGTCAGACCCCGTAGAAAAGATCAAAGGATCTTCTTGAGATCCTTTTTTTCTGCG
CGTAATCTGCTGCTTGCAAACAAAAAAACCACCGCTACCAGCGGTGGTTTGTTTGCCGGATCAAGAGCTA
CCAACTCTTTTTCCGAAGGTAACTGGCTTCAGCAGAGCGCAGATACCAAATACTGTTCTTCTAGTGTAGC
CGTAGTTAGGCCACCACTTCAAGAACTCTGTAGCACCGCCTACATACCTCGCTCTGCTAATCCTGTTACC
AGTGGCTGCTGCCAGTGGCGATAAGTCGTGTCTTACCGGGTTGGACTCAAGACGATAGTTACCGGATAAG
GCGCAGCGGTCGGGCTGAACGGGGGGTTCGTGCACACAGCCCAGCTTGGAGCGAACGACCTACACCGAAC
TGAGATACCTACAGCGTGAGCTATGAGAAAGCGCCACGCTTCCCGAAGGGAGAAAGGCGGACAGGTATCC
GGTAAGCGGCAGGGTCGGAACAGGAGAGCGCACGAGGGAGCTTCCAGGGGGAAACGCCTGGTATCTTTAT
AGTCCTGTCGGGTTTCGCCACCTCTGACTTGAGCGTCGATTTTTGTGATGCTCGTCAGGGGGGCGGAGCC
TATGGAAAAACGCCAGCAACGCGGCCTTTTTACGGTTCCTGGCCTTTTGCTGGCCTTTTGCTCACATGTT
CTTTCCTGCGTTATCCCCTGATTGACTTGGGTCGCTCTTCCTGTGGATGCGCAGATGCCCTGCGTAAGCG
GGTGTGGGCGGACAATAAAGTCTTAAACTGAACAAAATAGATCTAAACTATGACAATAAAGTCTTAAACT
AGACAGAATAGTTGTAAACTGAAATCAGTCCAGTTATGCTGTGAAAAAGCATACTGGACTTTTGTTATGG
CTAAAGCAAACTCTTCATTTTCTGAAGTGCAAATTGCCCGTCGTATTAAAGAGGGGCGTGGCCAAGGGCA
TGTAAAGACTATATTCGCGGCGTTGTGACAATTTACCGAACAACTCCGCGGCCGGGAAGCCGATCTCGGC
TTGAACGAATTGTTAGGTGGCGGTACTTGGGTCGATATCAAAGTGCATCACTTCTTCCCGTATGCCCAAC
TTTGTATAGAGAGCCACTGCGGGATCGTCACCGTAATCTGCTTGCACGTAGATCACATAAGCACCAAGCG
CGTTGGCCTCATGCTTGAGGAGATTGATGAGCGCGGTGGCAATGCCCTGCCTCCGGTGCTCGCCGGAGAC
TGCGAGATCATAGATATAGATCTCACTACGCGGCTGCTCAAACTTGGGCAGAACGTAAGCCGCGAGAGCG
CCAACAACCGCTTCTTGGTCGAAGGCAGCAAGCGCGATGAATGTCTTACTACGGAGCAAGTTCCCGAGGT
AATCGGAGTCCGGCTGATGTTGGGAGTAGGTGGCTACGTCTCCGAACTCACGACCGAAAAGATCAAGAGC
AGCCCGCATGGATTTGACTTGGTCAGGGCCGAGCCTACATGTGCGAATGATGCCCATACTTGAGCCACCT
AACTTTGTTTTAGGGCGACTGCCCTGCTGCGTAACATCGTTGCTGCTGCGTAACATCGTTGCTGCTCCAT
AACATCAAACATCGACCCACGGCGTAACGCGCTTGCTGCTTGGATGCCCGAGGCATAGACTGTACAAAAA
AACAGTCATAACAAGCCATGAAAACCGCCACTGCGCCGTTACCACCGCTGCGTTCGGTCAAGGTTCTGGA
CCAGTTGCGTGAGCGCATACGCTACTTGCATTACAGTTTACGAACCGAACAGGCTTATGTCAACTGGGTT
CGTGCCTTCATCCGTTTCCACGGTGTGCGTCACCCGGCAACCTTGGGCAGCAGCGAAGTCGCCATAACTT
CGTATAGCATACATTATACGAAGTTATCTGTAACTATAACGGTCCTAAGGTAGCGAGTTTAAACACTAGT
ATCGATTCGCGACCTACTCCGGAATATTAATAGATCATGGAGATAATTAAAATGATAACCATCTCGCAAA
TAAATAAGTATTTTACTGTTTTCGTAACAGTTTTGTAATAAAAAAACCTATAAATATTCCGGATTATTCA
TACCGTCCCACCATCGGGCGCGGATCCTCAACATGTCTTACTATCACCACCACCATCACCACCATCACGG
TTCAATGTGCATGGCTGGCCTCGCCCAGCACGACGAAGCTGTTGACAATAAGTTCAACAAGGAACAGCAG
AACGCTTTCTACGAAATCCTCCACCTGCCAAACCTCAACGAAGAACAGCGCAACGCATTCATCCAATCAC
TGAAGGACGACCCATCCCAATCCGCAAACCTGTTGGCCGAAGCAAAGAAGCTGAACGACGCTCAGGCTCC
CAAAGTGGACAATAAGTTCAATAAAGAGCAGCAGAACGCCTTCTATGAGATTCTGCACTTGCCTAACCTG
AACGAGGAACAGCGCAATGCTTTCATCCAGTCTCTGAAGGATGATCCATCACAGAGCGCTAATTTGCTGG
CCGAGGCCAAGAAGCTCAATGATGCTCAAGCTCCCAAGGTGGATGCTAACTCCGCCGGAAAGTCCACTGA
CTACGACATCCCTACAACTGCAAGCGAGAACCTCTACTTCCAAGGCGACTATGACATCCCAACTACAGAG
AATCTCTATTTCCAGGGTGACAAAGACTGCGAAATGAAGCGCACCACCCTGGATAGCCCTCTGGGCAAGC
TGGAACTGTCTGGGTGCGAACAGGGCCTGCACCGTATCATCTTCCTGGGCAAAGGAACATCTGCCGCCGA
CGCCGTGGAAGTGCCTGCCCCAGCCGCCGTGCTGGGCGGACCAGAGCCACTGATGCAGGCCACCGCCTGG
CTCAACGCCTACTTTCACCAGCCTGAGGCCATCGAGGAGTTCCCTGTGCCAGCCCTGCACCACCCAGTGT
TCCAGCAGGAGAGCTTTACCCGCCAGGTGCTGTGGAAACTGCTGAAAGTGGTGAAGTTCGGAGAGGTCAT
CAGCTACAGCCACCTGGCCGCCCTGGCCGGCAATCCCGCCGCCACCGCCGCCGTGAAAACCGCCCTGAGC
GGAAATCCCGTGCCCATTCTGATCCCCTGCCACCGGGTGGTGCAGGGCGACCTGGACGTGGGGGGCTACG
AGGGCGGGCTCGCCGTGAAAGAGTGGCTGCTGGCCCACGAGGGCCACAGACTGGGCAAGCCTGGGCTGGG
TGGTTCT
[13935 nt withheld, positions 3368-17302]
TAATCTAGAGCCTGCAGTCTCGACAAGCTTGTCGAGAAGTACTAGAGGATCATAATCAGCCATACCACAT
TTGTAGAGGTTTTACTTGCTTTAAAAAACCTCCCACACCTCCCCCTGAACCTGAAACATAAAATGAATGC
AATTGTTGTTGTTAACTTGTTTATTGCAGCTTATAATGGTTACAAATAAAGCAATAGCATCACAAATTTC
ACAAATAAAGCATTTTTTTCACTGCATTCTAGTTGTGGTTTGTCCAAACTCATCAATGTATCTTATCATG
TCTGGATCTGATCACTGCTTGAGCCTAGAAGATCCGGCTGCTAACAAAGCCCGAAAGGAAGCTGAGTTGG
CTGCTGCCACCGCTGAGCAATAACTATCATAACCCCTAGGGTATACCCATCTAATTGGAACCAGATAAGT
GAAATCTAGTTCCAAACTATTTTGTCATTTTTAATTTTCGTATTAGCTTACGACGCTACACCCAGTTCCC
ATCTATTTTGTCACTCTTCCCTAAATAATCCTTAAAAACTCCATTTCCACCCCTCCCAGTTCCCAACTAT
TTTGTCCGCCCACA
Features (pLannotate 1.2.2; 13 found; start..end, strand, type, name):
    190..778     +  rep_origin     ori: high-copy-number ColE1/pMB1/pBR322/pUC origin of replication
    913..1136    -  mobile_element Tn7R: mini-Tn7 element (right end of the Tn7 transposon) Tn7
   1203..1736    -  CDS            GmR: gentamycin acetyltransferase; aacC1; confers resistance to gentamycin
   1925..1953    -  promoter       Pc promoter: intI1 (promoter lies within the coding sequence); class 1 integron promoter
   2024..2057    +  protein_bind   loxP: Cre-mediated recombination occurs in the 8-bp core sequence (GCATACAT). Cre recombinase
   2134..2225    +  promoter       polyhedrin promoter: polh from Autographa californica; promoter for the baculovirus polyhedrin gene
   2354..2704    +  CDS            spa (fragment): SPA_STAAU - Experimental evidence at protein level: Swiss-Prot protein existence level 1. Plays a role in the inhibition of the host innate and adaptive immune responses. Possesses five immunoglobulin-binding domains that capture both the fragment crystallizable region (Fc region) and the Fab region (part of Ig that identifies antigen) of immunoglobulins (By similarity). In turn, Staphylococcus aureus is protected from phagocytic killing via inhibition of Ig Fc region. In addition, the host elicited B-cell response is prevented due to a decrease of antibody-secreting cell proliferation that en
   2819..3361    +  CDS            SNAP-tag®: human O6-alkylguanine-DNA-alkyltransferase variant that forms covalent bonds with benzylguanine derivatives fast-reacting variant, optimized for mammalian expression
   3368..17302   +  CDS            DYNC1H1 (sequence withheld): DYHC1_HUMAN - Also known as DHC1, DNCH1, DNCL, DNECL, DYHC, KIAA0325. Experimental evidence at protein level: Swiss-Prot protein existence level 1. Cytoplasmic dynein 1 acts as a motor for the intracellular retrograde motility of vesicles and organelles along microtubules. Dynein has ATPase activity; the force-producing power stroke is thought to occur on release of ADP. Plays a role in mitotic spindle assembly and metaphase plate congression (PubMed:27462074). From Homo sapiens (Human).
  17350..17433   +  CDS            large T antigen (fragment): large T antigen from SV40 (simian virus 40)
  17456..17590   +  polyA_signal   SV40 poly(A) signal: SV40 polyadenylation signal
  17619..17668   +  CDS            SET1 (fragment): solubility-enhancement tag derived from T7 phage gene 10B
  17711..17876   -  mobile_element Tn7L: mini-Tn7 element (left end of the Tn7 transposon) Tn7
