[The description below was written by a language model from this plasmid's Addgene catalogue record and pLannotate feature annotations shown in this document.]
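Description:
pDyn1 is a 17.9 kb insect-cell expression plasmid built on the pACEBac1 acceptor backbone of the MultiBac baculovirus system. It is propagated in E. coli from a high-copy ColE1/pUC-type origin and selected with gentamicin, conferred by the aacC1 acetyltransferase gene driven by the class 1 integron Pc promoter. The resistance marker and the expression cassette lie between the Tn7R and Tn7L mini-transposon ends, which allows Tn7 transposition of this whole segment into a baculoviral bacmid for generating recombinant virus. A single loxP site upstream of the cassette permits Cre-mediated fusion with compatible donor plasmids, so that additional subunits can be combined with this construct into one multigene vector.

The payload is the human cytoplasmic dynein 1 heavy chain (DYNC1H1), commercially synthesised and codon optimised for Sf9 cells, a roughly 13.9 kb open reading frame expressed from the baculovirus polyhedrin promoter and terminated by an SV40 polyadenylation signal. At its N terminus the protein carries a composite His-ZZ-TCS-SNAPf tag. The His tag and ZZ domain, annotated as a fragment of Staphylococcus protein A that binds IgG, serve for affinity purification, and the TEV protease cleavage site allows their removal. The fast-reacting SNAPf tag remains fused to the heavy chain for covalent labelling with benzylguanine-coupled fluorophores. The short large T antigen and SET1 fragments annotated near the terminator are probably incidental matches within backbone sequence rather than functional parts. The construct is intended for production of recombinant, fluorescently labelable human dynein heavy chain, and the associated publication concerns in vitro reconstitution of a processive human dynein complex.
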