Addgene plasmid #64067: pDyn1
Purpose: Human cytoplasmic dynein heavy chain (DYNC1H1) codon optimized for Sf9 expression with a SNAPf tag for fluorescent labeling and a TEV-cleavable His-ZZ tag for purification (His-ZZ-TCS-SNAPf-DYNC1H1).
Depositing lab: Andrew Carter. Depositing organization: MRC Laboratory of Molecular Biology. Publication: In vitro reconstitution of a highly processive recombinant human dynein complex. Schlager MA, Hoang HT, Urnavicius L, Bullock SL, Carter AP. EMBO J. 2014 Sep 1;33(17):1855-68. doi: 10.15252/embj.201488792. Epub 2014 Jul 1. PubMed 24986880.
Backbone
  Vector backbone: pACEBac1
  Backbone manufacturer: EMBL
  Backbone size w/o insert (bp): 3938
  Total vector size (bp): 17876
  Vector type: Insect Expression, Cre/Lox
Growth in bacteria
  Bacterial resistance: Gentamicin, 10 μg/mL
  Growth temperature: 37°C
  Growth strain: Top10
  Copy number: Unknown
Gene/Insert
  Gene/Insert name: DYNC1H1 (alt name: Cytoplasmic dynein heavy chain 1)
  Species: H. sapiens (human)
  Insert size (bp): 13938
  Mutation: Codon optimized for Sf9
  GenBank ID: NM_001376.4
  Entrez Gene: DYNC1H1 (a.k.a. CDCBM13, CMT2O, DHC1, DHC1a, DNCH1, DNCL, DNECL, DYHC, Dnchc1, HL-3, SMALED1, p22)
  Tag / fusion protein: His-ZZ-TCS-SNAPf (N terminal on backbone)
Resource information
  A portion of this plasmid was derived from a plasmid made by: Synthesized commercially by Epoch Life Science.
Terms and licenses: Academic/Nonprofit Terms; Industry Terms: Not Available to Industry
How to cite: pDyn1 was a gift from Andrew Carter (Addgene plasmid # 64067 ; http://n2t.net/addgene:64067 ; RRID:Addgene_64067)
