>Addgene plasmid #64067 | pDyn1 | addgene partial sequence | sequence record 117288 | Polyhedrin-F 5'-AAATGATAACCATCTCGC-3'
TTTTCGTAACAGTTTTGTAATAAAAAAACCTATAAATATTCCGGATTATTCATACCGTCCCACCATCGGG
CGCGGATCCTCAACATGTCTTACTATCACCACCACCATCACCACCATCACGGTTCAATGTGCATGGCTGG
CCTCGCCCAGCACGACGAAGCTGTTGACAATAAGTTCAACAAGGAACAGCAGAACGCTTTCTACGAAATC
CTCCACCTGCCAAACCTCAACGAAGAACAGCGCAACGCATTCATCCAATCACTGAAGGACGACCCATCCC
AATCCGCAAACCTGTTGGCCGAAGCAAAGAAGCTGAACGACGCTCAGGCTCCCAAAGTGGACAATAAGTT
CAATAAAGAGCAGCAGAACGCCTTCTATGAGATTCTGCACTTGCCTAACCTGAACGAGGAACAGCGCAAT
GCTTTCATCCAGTCTCTGAAGGATGATCCATCACAGAGCGCTAATTTGCTGGCCGAGGCCAAGAAGCTCA
ATGATGCTCAAGCTCCCAAGGTGGATGCTAACTCCGCCGGAAAGTCCACTGACTACGACATCCCTACAAC
TGCAAGCGAGAACCTCTACTTCCAAGGCGACTATGACATCCCAACTACAGAGAATCTCTATTTCCAGGGT
GACAAAGACTGCGAAATGAAGCGCACCACCCTGGATAGCCCTCTGGGCAAGCTGGAACTGTCTGGGTGCG
AACAGGGCCTGCACCGTATCATCTTCCTGGGCAAAGGAACATCTGCCGCCGACGCCGTGGAAGTGCCTGC
CCCAGCCGCCGTGCTGGGCGGACCAGAGCCACTGATGCAGGCCACCGCCTGGCTCAACGCCTACTTTCAC
CAGCCTGAGGCCATCGAGGAGTTCCCTGTGCCAGCCCTGCACCACCCAGTGTTCCAGCAGGAGAGCTTTA
CCCGCCAGGTGCTGTGGAAACTGCTGAAAGTGGTGAAGTTCGGAGAGGTCATCAGCTACAGCCACCTGGC
CGCCCTGGCCGG
