>Addgene plasmid #64067 | pDyn1 | addgene partial sequence | sequence record 118305 | fBac-2 5'-gggaggttttttaaagcaagtaaa-3'
TGTGGTATGGCTGATTATGATCCTCTAGTACTTCTCGACAAGCTTGTCGAGACTGCAGGCTCTAGATTA
[940 nt withheld, positions 70-1009]
