>Addgene plasmid #64067 | pDyn1 | addgene partial sequence | sequence record 118306 | pBR322ori-3 5'-tttgtttgcaagcagcagat-3'
CTCAAGAAGATCCTTTGATCTTTTCTACGGGGTCTGACGCTCAGTGGAACGAAAACTCACGTTAAGGGAT
TTTGGTCATGAGATTATCAAAAAGGATCTTCACCTAGATCCTTTTAAATTAAAAATGAAGTTTTAAATCA
ATCTAAAGTATATATGAGTAAACTTGGTCTGACAGTTGACCCAAGTCAACCGGTTGTGGGCGGACAAAAT
AGTTGGGAACTGGGAGGGGTGGAAATGGAGTTTTTAAGGATTATTTAGGGAAGAGTGACAAAATAGATGG
GAACTGGGTGTAGCGTCGTAAGCTAATACGAAAATTAAAAATGACAAAATAGTTTGGAACTAGATTTCAC
TTATCTGGTTCCAATTAGATGGGTATACCCTAGGGGTTATGATAGTTATTGCTCAGCGGTGGCAGCAGCC
AACTCAGCTTCCTTTCGGGCTTTGTTAGCAGCCGGATCTTCTAGGCTCAAGCAGTGATCAGATCCAGACA
TGATAAGATACATTGATGAGTTTGGACAAACCACAACTAGAATGCAGTGAAAAAAATGCTTTATTTGTGA
AATTTGTGATGCTATTGCTTTATTTGTAACCATTATAAGCTGCAATAAACAAGTTAACAACAACAATTGC
ATTCATTTTATGTTTCAGGTTCAGGGGGAGGTGTGGGAGGTTTTTTAAAGCAAGTAAAACCTCTACAAAT
GTGGTATGGCTGATTATGATCCTCTAGTACTTCTCGACAAGCTTGTCGAGACTGCAGGCTCTAGATTA
[191 nt withheld, positions 769-959]
